Addgene plasmid #77468: TGFBR2 gRNA (BRDN0001146812)
Purpose: 3rd generation lentiviral gRNA plasmid targeting human TGFBR2
Depositing lab: John Doench & David Root. Depositing organization: Broad Institute. Publication: Optimized sgRNA design to maximize activity and minimize off-target effects of CRISPR-Cas9. Doench JG, Fusi N, Sullender M, Hegde M, Vaimberg EW, Donovan KF, Smith I, Tothova Z, Wilen C, Orchard R, Virgin HW, Listgarten J, Root DE. Nat Biotechnol. 2016 Jan 18. doi: 10.1038/nbt.3437. PubMed 26780180.
Backbone
  Vector backbone: lentiGuide-Puro
  Backbone manufacturer: Zhang Lab (Addgene plasmid # 52963)
  Vector type: Mammalian Expression, Lentiviral, CRISPR
  Selectable markers: Puromycin
Growth in bacteria
  Bacterial resistance: Ampicillin, 100 μg/mL
  Growth temperature: 37°C
  Growth strain: DH5alpha
  Copy number: High Copy
Gene/Insert
  Gene/Insert name: TGFBR2 (alt names: TGFBR2; NM_001024847.2)
  gRNA/shRNA sequence: TATCATGTCGTTATTAACTG
  Species: H. sapiens (human)
  Entrez Gene: TGFBR2 (a.k.a. AAT3, FAA3, LDS1B, LDS2, LDS2B, MFS2, RIIC, TAAD2, TBR-ii, TBRII, TGFR-2, TGFbeta-RII, tbetaR-II)
  Promoter: hU6
  Cloning method: Unknown
  Sequencing primers: 5′ U6-F; 3′ pS2-R
Terms and licenses: Academic/Nonprofit Terms; Industry Terms: Not Available to Industry
Depositor comments: The gRNA was designed to target the following Genbank reference sequence(s): NM_001024847.2,NM_003242.5. Note that this plasmid does NOT contain Cas9. It should be used in conjunction with lentiCas9-Blast (Addgene #52962) or otherwise with cell lines already expressing Cas9. Browse the full kinome gRNA library at http://www.addgene.org/pooled-library/broadgpp-human-kinome/ or visit http://www.broadinstitute.org/rnai/public/ for detailed protocols and information.
How to cite: TGFBR2 gRNA (BRDN0001146812) was a gift from John Doench & David Root (Addgene plasmid # 77468 ; http://n2t.net/addgene:77468 ; RRID:Addgene_77468)
