[The description below was written by a language model from this plasmid's Addgene catalogue record and pLannotate feature annotations shown in this document.]
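Description:
TGFBR2 gRNA (BRDN0001146812) is a third-generation lentiviral CRISPR guide plasmid built on the lentiGuide-Puro backbone, carrying a single guide RNA designed against human TGFBR2, the transforming growth factor beta type II receptor. It is one member of a human kinome gRNA collection. The 8.3 kb plasmid is propagated in E. coli at high copy from a ColE1/pUC-type origin with ampicillin selection through the bla gene. The backbone also retains an f1 origin, an SV40 origin and poly(A) signal, and remnants of a lac/T3/T7 cloning region.

The lentiviral transfer cassette begins with an RSV promoter fused to a truncated HIV-1 5' LTR, which makes genomic RNA production in packaging cells independent of Tat. This is followed by the Ψ packaging signal with a partial gag sequence and the Rev response element for nuclear export of the unspliced genome. Within the cassette, a human U6 RNA polymerase III promoter drives the TGFBR2 spacer joined to the Streptococcus pyogenes Cas9 guide scaffold. A cPPT/CTS element lies downstream of it and aids nuclear import of the viral genome. A separate EF-1α promoter with its intron A expresses puromycin N-acetyltransferase for selection of transduced mammalian cells, with a WPRE boosting transcript expression. The self-inactivating ΔU3 3' LTR closes the cassette.

The plasmid does not encode Cas9, so it is meant to be used with a separate Cas9 lentivector or in cells that already express Cas9. In that setting it directs cleavage and knockout of TGFBR2. The guide was designed against two TGFBR2 reference transcripts.
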