Features (pLannotate 1.2.2; 29 found; start..end, strand, type, name):
     14..80      +  CDS            small t antigen (fragment): SV40 (simian virus 40) small t antigen
    106..317     +  promoter       EF-1α core promoter: core promoter for human elongation factor EF-1α
    318..1256    +  intron         EF-1α intron A: intron upstream of the start codon of human EF-1α
   1278..1877    +  CDS            PuroR (fragment): puromycin N-acetyltransferase; pac from Streptomyces; confers resistance to puromycin
   1893..2481    +  misc_feature   WPRE: woodchuck hepatitis virus posttranscriptional regulatory element
   2532..2551    +  misc_feature   cPPT/CTS (fragment): central polypurine tract and central termination sequence of HIV-1
   2553..2786    +  LTR            3' LTR (ΔU3): self-inactivating 3' long terminal repeat (LTR) from HIV-1
   2864..2985    +  polyA_signal   SV40 poly(A) signal: SV40 polyadenylation signal
   3025..3160    +  rep_origin     SV40 ori: SV40 origin of replication
   3181..3199    -  promoter       T7 promoter: promoter for bacteriophage T7 RNA polymerase
   3207..3362    +  CDS            lacZα (fragment): LacZα fragment of β-galactosidase; lacZ fragment
   3367..3795    +  rep_origin     f1 ori (sequence partly withheld): f1 bacteriophage origin of replication; arrow indicates direction of (+) strand synthesis
   3848..3952    +  promoter       AmpR promoter: bla
   3953..4813    +  CDS            AmpR: β-lactamase; bla; confers resistance to ampicillin, carbenicillin, and related antibiotics
   4984..5572    +  rep_origin     ori: high-copy-number ColE1/pMB1/pBR322/pUC origin of replication
   5755..5847    +  CDS            lacI (fragment): lac repressor; lacI; The lac repressor binds to the lac operator to inhibit transcription in E. coli. This inhibition can be relieved by adding lactose or isopropyl-β-D-thiogalactopyranoside (IPTG).
   5860..5881    +  protein_bind   CAP binding site: CAP binding activates transcription in the presence of cAMP. E. coli catabolite activator protein
   5896..5926    +  promoter       lac promoter: promoter for the E. coli lac operon
   5934..5950    +  protein_bind   lac operator: The lac repressor binds to the lac operator to inhibit transcription in E. coli. This inhibition can be relieved by adding lactose or isopropyl-β-D-thiogalactopyranoside (IPTG). lac repressor encoded by lacI
   5995..6013    +  promoter       T3 promoter: promoter for bacteriophage T3 RNA polymerase
   6041..6267    +  promoter       RSV promoter: Rous sarcoma virus enhancer/promoter
   6268..6448    +  LTR            5' LTR (truncated): truncated 5' long terminal repeat (LTR) from HIV-1
   6495..6620    +  misc_feature   HIV-1 Ψ: packaging signal of human immunodeficiency virus type 1
   6604..6967    +  CDS            HIV-1 gag (fragment): gag protein from human immunodeficiency virus 1; gag
   7113..7346    +  misc_feature   RRE: The Rev response element (RRE) of HIV-1 allows for Rev-dependent mRNA export from the nucleus to the cytoplasm.
   7723..7749    +  CDS            Rev (fragment): human immunodeficiency virus 1 (HIV-1) Rev protein; rev; enhances nuclear export of unspliced and incompletely spliced viral mRNAs
   7753..7993    +  promoter       U6 promoter: RNA polymerase III promoter for human U6 snRNA
   8023..8098    +  misc_RNA       gRNA scaffold: guide RNA scaffold for the Streptococcus pyogenes CRISPR/Cas9 system
   8154..8271    +  misc_feature   cPPT/CTS: central polypurine tract and central termination sequence of HIV-1
>Addgene plasmid #77468 | TGFBR2 gRNA (BRDN0001146812) | addgene full sequence | sequence record 187820 | Addgene Assembled Sequence
CCCGGGTGCAAAGATGGATAAAGTTTTAAACAGAGAGGAATCTTTGCAGCTAATGGACCTTCTAGGTCTT
GAAAGGAGTGGGAATTGGCTCCGGTGCCCGTCAGTGGGCAGAGCGCACATCGCCCACAGTCCCCGAGAAG
TTGGGGGGAGGGGTCGGCAATTGATCCGGTGCCTAGAGAAGGTGGCGCGGGGTAAACTGGGAAAGTGATG
TCGTGTACTGGCTCCGCCTTTTTCCCGAGGGTGGGGGAGAACCGTATATAAGTGCAGTAGTCGCCGTGAA
CGTTCTTTTTCGCAACGGGTTTGCCGCCAGAACACAGGTAAGTGCCGTGTGTGGTTCCCGCGGGCCTGGC
CTCTTTACGGGTTATGGCCCTTGCGTGCCTTGAATTACTTCCACCTGGCTGCAGTACGTGATTCTTGATC
CCGAGCTTCGGGTTGGAAGTGGGTGGGAGAGTTCGAGGCCTTGCGCTTAAGGAGCCCCTTCGCCTCGTGC
TTGAGTTGAGGCCTGGCCTGGGCGCTGGGGCCGCCGCGTGCGAATCTGGTGGCACCTTCGCGCCTGTCTC
GCTGCTTTCGATAAGTCTCTAGCCATTTAAAATTTTTGATGACCTGCTGCGACGCTTTTTTTCTGGCAAG
ATAGTCTTGTAAATGCGGGCCAAGATCTGCACACTGGTATTTCGGTTTTTGGGGCCGCGGGCGGCGACGG
GGCCCGTGCGTCCCAGCGCACATGTTCGGCGAGGCGGGGCCTGCGAGCGCGGCCACCGAGAATCGGACGG
GGGTAGTCTCAAGCTGGCCGGCCTGCTCTGGTGCCTGGCCTCGCGCCGCCGTGTATCGCCCCGCCCTGGG
CGGCAAGGCTGGCCCGGTCGGCACCAGTTGCGTGAGCGGAAAGATGGCCGCTTCCCGGCCCTGCTGCAGG
GAGCTCAAAATGGAGGACGCGGCGCTCGGGAGAGCGGGCGGGTGAGTCACCCACACAAAGGAAAAGGGCC
TTTCCGTCCTCAGCCGTCGCTTCATGTGACTCCACGGAGTACCGGGCGCCGTCCAGGCACCTCGATTAGT
TCTCGAGCTTTTGGAGTACGTCGTCTTTAGGTTGGGGGGAGGGGTTTTATGCGATGGAGTTTCCCCACAC
TGAGTGGGTGGAGACTGAAGTTAGGCCAGCTTGGCACTTGATGTAATTCTCCTTGGAATTTGCCCTTTTT
GAGTTTGGATCTTGGTTCATTCTCAAGCCTCAGACAGTGGTTCAAAGTTTTTTTCTTCCATTTCAGGTGT
CGTGACGTACGGCCACCATGACCGAGTACAAGCCCACGGTGCGCCTCGCCACCCGCGACGACGTCCCCAG
GGCCGTACGCACCCTCGCCGCCGCGTTCGCCGACTACCCCGCCACGCGCCACACCGTCGATCCGGACCGC
CACATCGAGCGGGTCACCGAGCTGCAAGAACTCTTCCTCACGCGCGTCGGGCTCGACATCGGCAAGGTGT
GGGTCGCGGACGACGGCGCCGCCGTGGCGGTCTGGACCACGCCGGAGAGCGTCGAAGCGGGGGCGGTGTT
CGCCGAGATCGGCCCGCGCATGGCCGAGTTGAGCGGTTCCCGGCTGGCCGCGCAGCAACAGATGGAAGGC
CTCCTGGCGCCGCACCGGCCCAAGGAGCCCGCGTGGTTCCTGGCCACCGTCGGAGTCTCGCCCGACCACC
AGGGCAAGGGTCTGGGCAGCGCCGTCGTGCTCCCCGGAGTGGAGGCGGCCGAGCGCGCCGGGGTGCCCGC
CTTCCTGGAGACCTCCGCGCCCCGCAACCTCCCCTTCTACGAGCGGCTCGGCTTCACCGTCACCGCCGAC
GTCGAGGTGCCCGAAGGACCGCGCACCTGGTGCATGACCCGCAAGCCCGGTGCCTGAACGCGTTAAGTCG
ACAATCAACCTCTGGATTACAAAATTTGTGAAAGATTGACTGGTATTCTTAACTATGTTGCTCCTTTTAC
GCTATGTGGATACGCTGCTTTAATGCCTTTGTATCATGCTATTGCTTCCCGTATGGCTTTCATTTTCTCC
TCCTTGTATAAATCCTGGTTGCTGTCTCTTTATGAGGAGTTGTGGCCCGTTGTCAGGCAACGTGGCGTGG
TGTGCACTGTGTTTGCTGACGCAACCCCCACTGGTTGGGGCATTGCCACCACCTGTCAGCTCCTTTCCGG
GACTTTCGCTTTCCCCCTCCCTATTGCCACGGCGGAACTCATCGCCGCCTGCCTTGCCCGCTGCTGGACA
GGGGCTCGGCTGTTGGGCACTGACAATTCCGTGGTGTTGTCGGGGAAATCATCGTCCTTTCCTTGGCTGC
TCGCCTGTGTTGCCACCTGGATTCTGCGCGGGACGTCCTTCTGCTACGTCCCTTCGGCCCTCAATCCAGC
GGACCTTCCTTCCCGCGGCCTGCTGCCGGCTCTGCGGCCTCTTCCGCGTCTTCGCCTTCGCCCTCAGACG
AGTCGGATCTCCCTTTGGGCCGCCTCCCCGCGTCGACTTTAAGACCAATGACTTACAAGGCAGCTGTAGA
TCTTAGCCACTTTTTAAAAGAAAAGGGGGGACTGGAAGGGCTAATTCACTCCCAACGAAGACAAGATCTG
CTTTTTGCTTGTACTGGGTCTCTCTGGTTAGACCAGATCTGAGCCTGGGAGCTCTCTGGCTAACTAGGGA
ACCCACTGCTTAAGCCTCAATAAAGCTTGCCTTGAGTGCTTCAAGTAGTGTGTGCCCGTCTGTTGTGTGA
CTCTGGTAACTAGAGATCCCTCAGACCCTTTTAGTCAGTGTGGAAAATCTCTAGCAGTACGTATAGTAGT
TCATGTCATCTTATTATTCAGTATTTATAACTTGCAAAGAAATGAATATCAGAGAGTGAGAGGAACTTGT
TTATTGCAGCTTATAATGGTTACAAATAAAGCAATAGCATCACAAATTTCACAAATAAAGCATTTTTTTC
ACTGCATTCTAGTTGTGGTTTGTCCAAACTCATCAATGTATCTTATCATGTCTGGCTCTAGCTATCCCGC
CCCTAACTCCGCCCATCCCGCCCCTAACTCCGCCCAGTTCCGCCCATTCTCCGCCCCATGGCTGACTAAT
TTTTTTTATTTATGCAGAGGCCGAGGCCGCCTCGGCCTCTGAGCTATTCCAGAAGTAGTGAGGAGGCTTT
TTTGGAGGCCTAGGGACGTACCCAATTCGCCCTATAGTGAGTCGTATTACGCGCGCTCACTGGCCGTCGT
TTTACAACGTCGTGACTGGGAAAACCCTGGCGTTACCCAACTTAATCGCCTTGCAGCACATCCCCCTTTC
GCCAGCTGGCGTAATAGCGAAGAGGCCCGCACCGATCGCCCTTCCCAACAGTTGCGCAGCCTGAATGGCG
AATGGG
[124 nt withheld, positions 3367-3490]
C
[91 nt withheld, positions 3492-3582]
A
[49 nt withheld, positions 3584-3632]
CCTTTGACGTTGGAGTCCACGTTCTTT
[37 nt withheld, positions 3660-3696]
ACCCTATCTCGGTCTATTCTTTTGATTTATAAGGGATTTTGCCGATTTCGGCCTATTGGTTAAAAAATGA
GCTGATTTAACAAAAATTTAACGCGAATTTTAACAAAATATTAACGCTTACAATTTAGGTGGCACTTTTC
GGGGAAATGTGCGCGGAACCCCTATTTGTTTATTTTTCTAAATACATTCAAATATGTATCCGCTCATGAG
ACAATAACCCTGATAAATGCTTCAATAATATTGAAAAAGGAAGAGTATGAGTATTCAACATTTCCGTGTC
GCCCTTATTCCCTTTTTTGCGGCATTTTGCCTTCCTGTTTTTGCTCACCCAGAAACGCTGGTGAAAGTAA
AAGATGCTGAAGATCAGTTGGGTGCACGAGTGGGTTACATCGAACTGGATCTCAACAGCGGTAAGATCCT
TGAGAGTTTTCGCCCCGAAGAACGTTTTCCAATGATGAGCACTTTTAAAGTTCTGCTATGTGGCGCGGTA
TTATCCCGTATTGACGCCGGGCAAGAGCAACTCGGTCGCCGCATACACTATTCTCAGAATGACTTGGTTG
AGTACTCACCAGTCACAGAAAAGCATCTTACGGATGGCATGACAGTAAGAGAATTATGCAGTGCTGCCAT
AACCATGAGTGATAACACTGCGGCCAACTTACTTCTGACAACGATCGGAGGACCGAAGGAGCTAACCGCT
TTTTTGCACAACATGGGGGATCATGTAACTCGCCTTGATCGTTGGGAACCGGAGCTGAATGAAGCCATAC
CAAACGACGAGCGTGACACCACGATGCCTGTAGCAATGGCAACAACGTTGCGCAAACTATTAACTGGCGA
ACTACTTACTCTAGCTTCCCGGCAACAATTAATAGACTGGATGGAGGCGGATAAAGTTGCAGGACCACTT
CTGCGCTCGGCCCTTCCGGCTGGCTGGTTTATTGCTGATAAATCTGGAGCCGGTGAGCGTGGGTCTCGCG
GTATCATTGCAGCACTGGGGCCAGATGGTAAGCCCTCCCGTATCGTAGTTATCTACACGACGGGGAGTCA
GGCAACTATGGATGAACGAAATAGACAGATCGCTGAGATAGGTGCCTCACTGATTAAGCATTGGTAACTG
TCAGACCAAGTTTACTCATATATACTTTAGATTGATTTAAAACTTCATTTTTAATTTAAAAGGATCTAGG
TGAAGATCCTTTTTGATAATCTCATGACCAAAATCCCTTAACGTGAGTTTTCGTTCCACTGAGCGTCAGA
CCCCGTAGAAAAGATCAAAGGATCTTCTTGAGATCCTTTTTTTCTGCGCGTAATCTGCTGCTTGCAAACA
AAAAAACCACCGCTACCAGCGGTGGTTTGTTTGCCGGATCAAGAGCTACCAACTCTTTTTCCGAAGGTAA
CTGGCTTCAGCAGAGCGCAGATACCAAATACTGTTCTTCTAGTGTAGCCGTAGTTAGGCCACCACTTCAA
GAACTCTGTAGCACCGCCTACATACCTCGCTCTGCTAATCCTGTTACCAGTGGCTGCTGCCAGTGGCGAT
AAGTCGTGTCTTACCGGGTTGGACTCAAGACGATAGTTACCGGATAAGGCGCAGCGGTCGGGCTGAACGG
GGGGTTCGTGCACACAGCCCAGCTTGGAGCGAACGACCTACACCGAACTGAGATACCTACAGCGTGAGCT
ATGAGAAAGCGCCACGCTTCCCGAAGGGAGAAAGGCGGACAGGTATCCGGTAAGCGGCAGGGTCGGAACA
GGAGAGCGCACGAGGGAGCTTCCAGGGGGAAACGCCTGGTATCTTTATAGTCCTGTCGGGTTTCGCCACC
TCTGACTTGAGCGTCGATTTTTGTGATGCTCGTCAGGGGGGCGGAGCCTATGGAAAAACGCCAGCAACGC
GGCCTTTTTACGGTTCCTGGCCTTTTGCTGGCCTTTTGCTCACATGTTCTTTCCTGCGTTATCCCCTGAT
TCTGTGGATAACCGTATTACCGCCTTTGAGTGAGCTGATACCGCTCGCCGCAGCCGAACGACCGAGCGCA
GCGAGTCAGTGAGCGAGGAAGCGGAAGAGCGCCCAATACGCAAACCGCCTCTCCCCGCGCGTTGGCCGAT
TCATTAATGCAGCTGGCACGACAGGTTTCCCGACTGGAAAGCGGGCAGTGAGCGCAACGCAATTAATGTG
AGTTAGCTCACTCATTAGGCACCCCAGGCTTTACACTTTATGCTTCCGGCTCGTATGTTGTGTGGAATTG
TGAGCGGATAACAATTTCACACAGGAAACAGCTATGACCATGATTACGCCAAGCGCGCAATTAACCCTCA
CTAAAGGGAACAAAAGCTGGAGCTGCAAGCTTAATGTAGTCTTATGCAATACTCTTGTAGTCTTGCAACA
TGGTAACGATGAGTTAGCAACATGCCTTACAAGGAGAGAAAAAGCACCGTGCATGCCGATTGGTGGAAGT
AAGGTGGTACGATCGTGCCTTATTAGGAAGGCAACAGACGGGTCTGACATGGATTGGACGAACCACTGAA
TTGCCGCATTGCAGAGATATTGTATTTAAGTGCCTAGCTCGATACATAAACGGGTCTCTCTGGTTAGACC
AGATCTGAGCCTGGGAGCTCTCTGGCTAACTAGGGAACCCACTGCTTAAGCCTCAATAAAGCTTGCCTTG
AGTGCTTCAAGTAGTGTGTGCCCGTCTGTTGTGTGACTCTGGTAACTAGAGATCCCTCAGACCCTTTTAG
TCAGTGTGGAAAATCTCTAGCAGTGGCGCCCGAACAGGGACTTGAAAGCGAAAGGGAAACCAGAGGAGCT
CTCTCGACGCAGGACTCGGCTTGCTGAAGCGCGCACGGCAAGAGGCGAGGGGCGGCGACTGGTGAGTACG
CCAAAAATTTTGACTAGCGGAGGCTAGAAGGAGAGAGATGGGTGCGAGAGCGTCAGTATTAAGCGGGGGA
GAATTAGATCGCGATGGGAAAAAATTCGGTTAAGGCCAGGGGGAAAGAAAAAATATAAATTAAAACATAT
AGTATGGGCAAGCAGGGAGCTAGAACGATTCGCAGTTAATCCTGGCCTGTTAGAAACATCAGAAGGCTGT
AGACAAATACTGGGACAGCTACAACCATCCCTTCAGACAGGATCAGAAGAACTTAGATCATTATATAATA
CAGTAGCAACCCTCTATTGTGTGCATCAAAGGATAGAGATAAAAGACACCAAGGAAGCTTTAGACAAGAT
AGAGGAAGAGCAAAACAAAAGTAAGACCACCGCACAGCAAGCGGCCGCTGATCTTCAGACCTGGAGGAGG
AGATATGAGGGACAATTGGAGAAGTGAATTATATAAATATAAAGTAGTAAAAATTGAACCATTAGGAGTA
GCACCCACCAAGGCAAAGAGAAGAGTGGTGCAGAGAGAAAAAAGAGCAGTGGGAATAGGAGCTTTGTTCC
TTGGGTTCTTGGGAGCAGCAGGAAGCACTATGGGCGCAGCGTCAATGACGCTGACGGTACAGGCCAGACA
ATTATTGTCTGGTATAGTGCAGCAGCAGAACAATTTGCTGAGGGCTATTGAGGCGCAACAGCATCTGTTG
CAACTCACAGTCTGGGGCATCAAGCAGCTCCAGGCAAGAATCCTGGCTGTGGAAAGATACCTAAAGGATC
AACAGCTCCTGGGGATTTGGGGTTGCTCTGGAAAACTCATTTGCACCACTGCTGTGCCTTGGAATGCTAG
TTGGAGTAATAAATCTCTGGAACAGATTTGGAATCACACGACCTGGATGGAGTGGGACAGAGAAATTAAC
AATTACACAAGCTTAATACACTCCTTAATTGAAGAATCGCAAAACCAGCAAGAAAAGAATGAACAAGAAT
TATTGGAATTAGATAAATGGGCAAGTTTGTGGAATTGGTTTAACATAACAAATTGGCTGTGGTATATAAA
ATTATTCATAATGATAGTAGGAGGCTTGGTAGGTTTAAGAATAGTTTTTGCTGTACTTTCTATAGTGAAT
AGAGTTAGGCAGGGATATTCACCATTATCGTTTCAGACCCACCTCCCAACCCCGAGGGGACCCAGAGAGG
GCCTATTTCCCATGATTCCTTCATATTTGCATATACGATACAAGGCTGTTAGAGAGATAATTAGAATTAA
TTTGACTGTAAACACAAAGATATTAGTACAAAATACGTGACGTAGAAAGTAATAATTTCTTGGGTAGTTT
GCAGTTTTAAAATTATGTTTTAAAATGGACTATCATATGCTTACCGTAACTTGAAAGTATTTCGATTTCT
TGGCTTTATATATCTTGTGGAAAGGACGAAACACCGTATCATGTCGTTATTAACTGGTTTTAGAGCTAGA
AATAGCAAGTTAAAATAAGGCTAGTCCGTTATCAACTTGAAAAAGTGGCACCGAGTCGGTGCTTTTTTAA
GCTTGGCGTAACTAGATCTTGAGACAAATGGCAGTATTCATCCACAATTTTAAAAGAAAAGGGGGGATTG
GGGGGTACAGTGCAGGGGAAAGAATAGTAGACATAATAGCAACAGACATACAAACTAAAGAATTACAAAA
ACAAATTACAAAAATTCAAAATTTTCGGGTTTATTACAGGGACAGCAGAGATCCACTTTGGCGCCGGCTC
GAGGGGG
