>Addgene plasmid #77468 | TGFBR2 gRNA (BRDN0001146812) | depositor partial sequence | sequence record 144928 | Target Sequence
TATCATGTCGTTATTAACTG
