>Addgene plasmid #77468 | TGFBR2 gRNA (BRDN0001146812) | addgene partial sequence | sequence record 187819 | hU6-F
TAGAAAGTAATAATTTCTTGGGTAGTTTGCAGTTTTAAAATTATGTTTTAAAATGGACTATCATATGCTT
ACCGTAACTTGAAAGTATTTCGATTTCTTGGCTTTATATATCTTGTGGAAAGGACGAAACACCGTATCAT
GTCGTTATTAACTGGTTTTAGAGCTAGAAATAGCAAGTTAAAATAAGGCTAGTCCGTTATCAACTTGAAA
AAGTGGCACCGAGTCGGTGCTTTTTTAAGCTTGGCGTAACTAGATCTTGAGACAAATGGCAGTATTCATC
CACAATTTTAAAAGAAAAGGGGGGATTGGGGGGTACAGTGCAGGGGAAAGAATAGTAGACATAATAGCAA
CAGACATACAAACTAAAGAATTACAAAAACAAATTACAAAAATTCAAAATTTTCGGGTTTATTACAGGGA
CAGCAGAGATCCACTTTGGCGCCGGCTCGAGGGGGCCCGGGTGCAAAGATGGATAAAGTTTTAAACAGAG
AGGAATCTTTGCAGCTAATGGACCTTCTAGGTCTTGAAAGGAGTGGGAATTGGCTCCGGTGCCCGTCAGT
GGGCAGAGCG
